Addgene plasmid #186185: p266
Purpose: Shotgun Metagenomic Spike-in
Depositing lab: Karsten Zengler. Depositing organization: University of California, San Diego (UCSD). Publication: synDNA-a Synthetic DNA Spike-in Method for Absolute Quantification of Shotgun Metagenomic Sequencing. Zaramela LS, Tjuanta M, Moyne O, Neal M, Zengler K. mSystems. 2022 Dec 20;7(6):e0044722. doi: 10.1128/msystems.00447-22. Epub 2022 Nov 1. PubMed 36317886.
Backbone
  Vector backbone: pUC57
  Backbone manufacturer: 2710
  Backbone size w/o insert (bp): 2710
  Total vector size (bp): 4710
  Vector type: Synthetic Biology ; Cloning
Growth in bacteria
  Bacterial resistance: Ampicillin, 100 μg/mL
  Growth temperature: 37°C
  Growth strain: DH5alpha
  Copy number: High Copy
Gene/Insert
  Gene/Insert name: synDNA 266 (alt name: p266)
  Species: Synthetic
  Insert size (bp): 2000
  Cloning method: Ligation Independent Cloning
  Sequencing primers: 5′ GTAAAACGACGGCCAGTG; 3′ GGAAACAGCTATGACCATG
Resource information
  A portion of this plasmid was derived from a plasmid made by: The synthetic gene was manufactured by GenScript.
Terms and licenses: Academic/Nonprofit Terms; Industry Terms: Not Available to Industry
How to cite: p266 was a gift from Karsten Zengler (Addgene plasmid # 186185 ; http://n2t.net/addgene:186185 ; RRID:Addgene_186185)
