[The description below was written by a language model from this plasmid's Addgene catalogue record and pLannotate feature annotations shown in this document.]
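Description:
p266 is a high-copy bacterial cloning plasmid built on the pUC57 backbone that carries a roughly 2 kb fully synthetic DNA insert, synDNA 266. It belongs to a synthetic spike-in approach for shotgun metagenomic sequencing, in which artificial DNA molecules are added to samples as internal standards so that read counts can be converted into absolute rather than relative abundances. The insert is recorded as synthetic in origin, was commercially synthesized, and was placed in the vector by ligation-independent cloning. The record gives no information on its composition or design, and the annotation software finds no recognizable features within it, which fits a sequence intended to serve as a standard rather than to encode anything.

The plasmid is propagated in E. coli through the high-copy ColE1/pUC-type origin and selected with ampicillin via the β-lactamase gene and its native promoter. The catalogue lists a total size of 4,710 bp, while the sequenced record is 4,724 nt, a small discrepancy. In the feature table, the unannotated stretch of about 2.1 kb lies between a lacZα fragment on one side and the lac operator, lac promoter and CAP binding site on the other. This indicates that the synthetic insert sits in the pUC57 cloning region and interrupts lacZα. The listed sequencing primers are described only as 5′ and 3′ primers for reading into the insert. The short bom, rop and lacI fragments are vestigial backbone remnants with no expected function. No eukaryotic expression elements, tags or reporters are annotated, so the plasmid serves as a means of amplifying and storing the spike-in template.
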