Features (pLannotate 1.2.2; 10 found; start..end, strand, type, name):
    137..236     +  misc_feature   bom (fragment): basis of mobility region from pBR322
    242..399     -  CDS            lacZα (fragment): LacZα fragment of β-galactosidase; lacZ fragment
   2527..2543    -  protein_bind   lac operator: The lac repressor binds to the lac operator to inhibit transcription in E. coli. This inhibition can be relieved by adding lactose or isopropyl-β-D-thiogalactopyranoside (IPTG). lac repressor encoded by lacI
   2551..2581    -  promoter       lac promoter: promoter for the E. coli lac operon
   2596..2617    -  protein_bind   CAP binding site: CAP binding activates transcription in the presence of cAMP. E. coli catabolite activator protein
   2630..2722    -  CDS            lacI (fragment): lac repressor; lacI; The lac repressor binds to the lac operator to inhibit transcription in E. coli. This inhibition can be relieved by adding lactose or isopropyl-β-D-thiogalactopyranoside (IPTG).
   2905..3493    -  rep_origin     ori: high-copy-number ColE1/pMB1/pBR322/pUC origin of replication
   3664..4524    -  CDS            AmpR: β-lactamase; bla; confers resistance to ampicillin, carbenicillin, and related antibiotics
   4525..4629    -  promoter       AmpR promoter: bla
   4724..35      +  CDS            rop (fragment) (across the origin): Rop protein, which maintains plasmids at low copy number; rop
>Addgene plasmid #186185 | p266 | addgene full sequence | sequence record 373217 | Addgene NGS Result
TCGCGCGTTTCGGTGATGACGGTGAAAACCTCTGACACATGCAGCTCCCGGAGACGGTCACAGCTTGTCT
GTAAGCGGATGCCGGGAGCAGACAAGCCCGTCAGGGCGCGTCAGCGGGTGTTGGCGGGTGTCGGGGCTGG
CTTAACTATGCGGCATCAGAGCAGATTGTACTGAGAGTGCACCATATGCGGTGTGAAATACCGCACAGAT
GCGTAAGGAGAAAATACCGCATCAGGCGCCATTCGCCATTCAGGCTGCGCAACTGTTGGGAAGGGCGATC
GGTGCGGGCCTCTTCGCTATTACGCCAGCTGGCGAAAGGGGGATGTGCTGCAAGGCGATTAAGTTGGGTA
ACGCCAGGGTTTTCCCAGTCACGACGTTGTAAAACGACGGCCAGTGAATTCGAGCTCGGTACCTCGCGAA
TGCATCTAGATCCCGGGCATGATCCTTCCAAGTGTCGCTTCACGGCGTGGAGAATGCTCCGCGGGCTCTC
CTGTGACAGCCGAGTCCTAGAGCCGAGCGGCCGCGGAAATCATCCGCGGACTGCATCGAAGCCTTAGGTA
GGACTCGGAGCGCCATGACCATGCGATGTTCGACAGGTCAGGAGCGTTGGACCTGCAGTTGGTCGGACCG
CGCACGCCAAGACCGTCTGGTATGTCAGAGCCTTCCCGGCCGCGGAAGCGCAATGAAGACATGATTCTTG
TGGACCGGGCGGGCGCTGCACCGCGCTGACCAGCGGGTACCGGTCTAACCCGGCCGCTGGGTCCGCGCCA
ACGCCCATGGAGAGGTGTGGGTGCCAGTGGTCAATAACTAGCGTGGAGCCCAAGTTTAACGCCGGTCTGG
CGTGTGCAGTGCGTCGGAGGGCCCGGAACTTATACAGGCCGGAGATCAAGCAATGTCAGGCCGCGCGGTC
GAATACCCTGCTGACGAGCGTCGCCTGGCTAGTCGCATCAAAGCTCACAGGCCCACAGTTGAGATGGCTC
AGGAGGCGCGCGTGAGAGTCGGGACTTCTAGTAGCGGAAGTCGCGACCGTCTACGAGATCGATGCGCCTG
TTCTCAGCACCCACTGCTCATAGGGACTTGCCGGTACAGGTTGTGTGAGCCCGACCGCCACGATCTTCGC
CAGCGTGTGCCCGCACACCTCACCACTTAGGTTGGTTATGACGCTAATCGTATTCGAACGTGCACCGCGC
AATACGTAATGGGAGAGGTTGTGAGGCAAGCGAGGCGTACAGGGCCAGTAAACCTACTGGAACTGGCCGC
CGTCTCGATAGAACCGGCGCCGCCGGCGCTCCGCCTCGAACCGTTACGCCCAGTTACGGGCGGACCCTTG
TAGCTCGGAGGAGGCGCCGCGCAACGGTCCGCGTATTCTGGCACCTTCGGCGCGTCTAGGTGGTAGTCGC
CTTCCCGCGAGTGCGCAACCCTAGAATCGTGGCCGTCTAGTCTTGCACGCTCTGCGATTGCGCGGCCACC
TCCGATGCAACCTAATATGCGGCCAGACAAAGGGTACTCCGCTACTCGCCTTGGCGAGGGCGCACGCGAG
GCAGGCGACCCAGCGGTACGGTGGGTCTTACTCCGGAGTTGTCCGGCTTCAGCGGCTATGTTACATCCTG
GAGAGACTACGGAGGACTGATAGCATGGATCTCGCTCAGCTCGCCCTACCCAGGCGGGAGGCTCTATTGG
TGAAGCTGTGACAGGCGCTACTGGCGGATTGGTACCGGCAGGGCGTTCGAAGCCGTACGTACTATGGGTT
GTTTCGGCAAGCTCAGGCGAGGAAGCCTAGCACCAGACTAGGCAGGCCGTTGCCGGCCTCTATCCATAGT
GGCGCTACGTGCGGGTGGAAGCTCACTGCCGGACCTCTCTACGTCGTACCGCTCGACGTGGCCCACGACG
CGCCCGCCACCAAGACTCTCCGGCGAGATTTGCCCGGCGCCTCCGCGGAGCGGGCCGGCGGCAGAACAGC
TGCCGGCGAGGCCGGACCCTGCCAGGAGCGGACTGCTGAGGAGTATTCCACTATCACTTAAGTCCAGGCC
GAGGTACCCGTTCGGCGCCGCTGACAATTGAATGCGGGCCGGCGATGTGCATGGTGCTCTGGCGGCCCGG
ACCTGGAGCTGCTTGGGAGCCCGGGTCAGCCCGCTTCCCAAGGCCATGCAGACCCTGCCCGCGGAGGTCA
CGCGTGGCCTTGGTGGCCGACTGGTCGCTGAACGATCTAGTTCGGTCGATGCGTCCCGCTTCCGTCTGTC
GAAGGAAGGCAGGGAGACGTCTCTCGTCGGGCTAAATTCACTGCGGTGGGCTTCTCGGGCGGCGGGCGGG
CCCTACTAGCGGTACGCCCTCCAACCGTGTCCCTGCTCCAGGTAGCGAAGACCGCGAGGATGGCGGATGG
TGGTACCGGGTGGGTAGGCTGAATGAGCTTCAGGACCGCCGGCGCGGCGGGCCGCGTTTAATTAAATCGG
ATCCCGGGCCCGTCGACTGCAGAGGCCTGCATGCAAGCTTGGCGTAATCATGGTCATAGCTGTTTCCTGT
GTGAAATTGTTATCCGCTCACAATTCCACACAACATACGAGCCGGAAGCATAAAGTGTAAAGCCTGGGGT
GCCTAATGAGTGAGCTAACTCACATTAATTGCGTTGCGCTCACTGCCCGCTTTCCAGTCGGGAAACCTGT
CGTGCCAGCTGCATTAATGAATCGGCCAACGCGCGGGGAGAGGCGGTTTGCGTATTGGGCGCTCTTCCGC
TTCCTCGCTCACTGACTCGCTGCGCTCGGTCGTTCGGCTGCGGCGAGCGGTATCAGCTCACTCAAAGGCG
GTAATACGGTTATCCACAGAATCAGGGGATAACGCAGGAAAGAACATGTGAGCAAAAGGCCAGCAAAAGG
CCAGGAACCGTAAAAAGGCCGCGTTGCTGGCGTTTTTCCATAGGCTCCGCCCCCCTGACGAGCATCACAA
AAATCGACGCTCAAGTCAGAGGTGGCGAAACCCGACAGGACTATAAAGATACCAGGCGTTTCCCCCTGGA
AGCTCCCTCGTGCGCTCTCCTGTTCCGACCCTGCCGCTTACCGGATACCTGTCCGCCTTTCTCCCTTCGG
GAAGCGTGGCGCTTTCTCATAGCTCACGCTGTAGGTATCTCAGTTCGGTGTAGGTCGTTCGCTCCAAGCT
GGGCTGTGTGCACGAACCCCCCGTTCAGCCCGACCGCTGCGCCTTATCCGGTAACTATCGTCTTGAGTCC
AACCCGGTAAGACACGACTTATCGCCACTGGCAGCAGCCACTGGTAACAGGATTAGCAGAGCGAGGTATG
TAGGCGGTGCTACAGAGTTCTTGAAGTGGTGGCCTAACTACGGCTACACTAGAAGAACAGTATTTGGTAT
CTGCGCTCTGCTGAAGCCAGTTACCTTCGGAAAAAGAGTTGGTAGCTCTTGATCCGGCAAACAAACCACC
GCTGGTAGCGGTGGTTTTTTTGTTTGCAAGCAGCAGATTACGCGCAGAAAAAAAGGATCTCAAGAAGATC
CTTTGATCTTTTCTACGGGGTCTGACGCTCAGTGGAACGAAAACTCACGTTAAGGGATTTTGGTCATGAG
ATTATCAAAAAGGATCTTCACCTAGATCCTTTTAAATTAAAAATGAAGTTTTAAATCAATCTAAAGTATA
TATGAGTAAACTTGGTCTGACAGTTACCAATGCTTAATCAGTGAGGCACCTATCTCAGCGATCTGTCTAT
TTCGTTCATCCATAGTTGCCTGACTCCCCGTCGTGTAGATAACTACGATACGGGAGGGCTTACCATCTGG
CCCCAGTGCTGCAATGATACCGCGAGACCCACGCTCACCGGCTCCAGATTTATCAGCAATAAACCAGCCA
GCCGGAAGGGCCGAGCGCAGAAGTGGTCCTGCAACTTTATCCGCCTCCATCCAGTCTATTAATTGTTGCC
GGGAAGCTAGAGTAAGTAGTTCGCCAGTTAATAGTTTGCGCAACGTTGTTGCCATTGCTACAGGCATCGT
GGTGTCACGCTCGTCGTTTGGTATGGCTTCATTCAGCTCCGGTTCCCAACGATCAAGGCGAGTTACATGA
TCCCCCATGTTGTGCAAAAAAGCGGTTAGCTCCTTCGGTCCTCCGATCGTTGTCAGAAGTAAGTTGGCCG
CAGTGTTATCACTCATGGTTATGGCAGCACTGCATAATTCTCTTACTGTCATGCCATCCGTAAGATGCTT
TTCTGTGACTGGTGAGTACTCAACCAAGTCATTCTGAGAATAGTGTATGCGGCGACCGAGTTGCTCTTGC
CCGGCGTCAATACGGGATAATACCGCGCCACATAGCAGAACTTTAAAAGTGCTCATCATTGGAAAACGTT
CTTCGGGGCGAAAACTCTCAAGGATCTTACCGCTGTTGAGATCCAGTTCGATGTAACCCACTCGTGCACC
CAACTGATCTTCAGCATCTTTTACTTTCACCAGCGTTTCTGGGTGAGCAAAAACAGGAAGGCAAAATGCC
GCAAAAAAGGGAATAAGGGCGACACGGAAATGTTGAATACTCATACTCTTCCTTTTTCAATATTATTGAA
GCATTTATCAGGGTTATTGTCTCATGAGCGGATACATATTTGAATGTATTTAGAAAAATAAACAAATAGG
GGTTCCGCGCACATTTCCCCGAAAAGTGCCACCTGACGTCTAAGAAACCATTATTATCATGACATTAACC
TATAAAAATAGGCGTATCACGAGGCCCTTTCGTC
